Addgene plasmid #140307: pDEST40-2XHA-Src-S4-UD-mCherr
Purpose: Expresses Flag-tagged human Src-S4-UD-mCherry in mammalian cells for structure-function studies
Depositing lab: Mark Moasser. Depositing organization: University of California, San Francisco (UCSF). Publication: A Dimerization Function in the Intrinsically Disordered N-Terminal Region of Src. Spassov DS, Ruiz-Saenz A, Piple A, Moasser MM. Cell Rep. 2018 Oct 9;25(2):449-463.e4. doi: 10.1016/j.celrep.2018.09.035. PubMed 30304684.
Backbone
  Vector backbone: modified pcDNA-pDEST40
  Backbone manufacturer: modified from ThermoFisher 12274015
  Backbone size w/o insert (bp): 7100
  Vector type: Mammalian Expression
  Selectable markers: Neomycin (select with G418)
Growth in bacteria
  Bacterial resistance: Ampicillin, 100 μg/mL
  Growth temperature: 37°C
  Growth strain: DH5alpha
  Copy number: High Copy
Gene/Insert
  Gene/Insert name: Src deletion mutant (alt name: S4-UD-mCherry)
  Species: H. sapiens (human)
  Insert size (bp): 930
  Mutation: contains only the SH4 and UD regions fused to mCherry
  Entrez Gene: SRC (a.k.a. ASV, SRC1, THC6, c-SRC, p60-Src)
  Promoter: CMV
  Tag / fusion protein: 2X HA (C terminal on backbone)
  Cloning method: Gateway Cloning
Terms and licenses: Academic/Nonprofit Terms; Industry Terms: Not Available to Industry
How to cite: pDEST40-2XHA-Src-S4-UD-mCherr was a gift from Mark Moasser (Addgene plasmid # 140307 ; http://n2t.net/addgene:140307 ; RRID:Addgene_140307)
