[The description below was written by a language model from this plasmid's Addgene catalogue record and pLannotate feature annotations shown in this document.]
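Description:
pDEST40-2XHA-Src-S4-UD-mCherr is a mammalian expression plasmid built on a modified pcDNA-DEST40 Gateway destination backbone. It is propagated in E. coli through a high-copy ColE1/pUC-type origin with ampicillin selection (AmpR under its own bla promoter) and also carries an f1 phage origin. For selection in mammalian cells, an SV40 early promoter drives the neomycin resistance gene, terminated by an SV40 poly(A) signal, allowing G418 selection of stable transfectants.

The expression cassette is driven by the CMV immediate-early enhancer and promoter, followed by a T7 promoter. A short fragment of human SRC, described in the record as containing only the N-terminal SH4 and unique domain (UD) regions, sits between attB1 and attB2 sites, the scars of Gateway recombination. Downstream of attB2, the backbone supplies mCherry followed by two HA epitope repeats, so the Src fragment appears to be read through the attB2 site into a C-terminal mCherry-2xHA fusion. A V5 tag annotation from the original DEST40 vector lies further downstream, before the bGH polyadenylation signal; the record does not say whether it is translated.

Two inconsistencies are worth noting. The purpose line calls the protein Flag-tagged, but the name, tag field and feature table all indicate HA, and no Flag tag is annotated. The sequenced record (about 6.5 kb) is also smaller than the listed backbone plus insert sizes would suggest. The construct is intended for structure-function studies of the intrinsically disordered N-terminal region of Src, with mCherry allowing visualisation and HA allowing immunodetection or pulldown.
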