Features (pLannotate 1.2.2; 26 found; start..end, strand, type, name):
     28..80      -  misc_feature   bom (fragment): basis of mobility region from pBR322
    235..614     +  enhancer       CMV enhancer: human cytomegalovirus immediate early enhancer
    615..818     +  promoter       CMV promoter: human cytomegalovirus (CMV) immediate early promoter
    814..847     +  LTR            5' LTR (truncated) (fragment): truncated 5' long terminal repeat (LTR) from HIV-1
    863..881     +  promoter       T7 promoter: promoter for bacteriophage T7 RNA polymerase
    911..935     +  protein_bind   attB1: mutant version of attB; recombination site for the Gateway® BP reaction BP Clonase™
    953..1171    +  CDS            SRC (fragment): SRC_HUMAN - Also known as SRC1. Experimental evidence at protein level: Swiss-Prot protein existence level 1. Non-receptor protein tyrosine kinase which is activated following engagement of many different classes of cellular receptors including immune response receptors, integrins and other adhesion receptors, receptor protein tyrosine kinases, G protein-coupled receptors as well as cytokine receptors. Participates in signaling pathways that control a diverse spectrum of biological activities including gene transcription, immune response, cell adhesion, cell cycle progression, apoptosis, migra
   1173..1197    -  protein_bind   attB2: mutant version of attB; recombination site for the Gateway® BP reaction BP Clonase™
   1211..1918    +  CDS            mCherry: mCherry is a basic (constitutively fluorescent) red fluorescent protein published in 2004, derived from Discosoma sp.. It is reported to be a very rapidly-maturing monomer with low acid sensitivity.
   1925..1951    +  CDS            3xHA (fragment): three tandem HA epitope tags
   1955..1982    +  CDS            3xHA (fragment): three tandem HA epitope tags
   2007..2048    +  CDS            V5 tag: epitope tag from simian virus 5
   2104..2328    +  polyA_signal   bGH poly(A) signal: bovine growth hormone polyadenylation signal
   2332..2353    +  promoter       SV40 promoter (fragment): SV40 enhancer and early promoter
   2374..2802    +  rep_origin     f1 ori (sequence partly withheld): f1 bacteriophage origin of replication; arrow indicates direction of (+) strand synthesis
   2816..3145    +  promoter       SV40 promoter: SV40 enhancer and early promoter
   3212..4003    +  CDS            neo: KKA2_KLEPN - Also known as kan, nptII. Experimental evidence at protein level: Swiss-Prot protein existence level 1. Resistance to kanamycin, neomycin, paromomycin, ribostamycin, butirosin and gentamicin B. From Klebsiella pneumoniae.
   4029..4187    +  CDS            ble (fragment): BLE_KLEPN - Experimental evidence at protein level: Swiss-Prot protein existence level 1. Binding protein with a strong affinity to the bleomycin family of antibiotics. Binds to CL990; an antimitotic-antibiotic compound. From Klebsiella pneumoniae.
   4182..4303    +  polyA_signal   SV40 poly(A) signal: SV40 polyadenylation signal
   4376..4392    -  protein_bind   lac operator: The lac repressor binds to the lac operator to inhibit transcription in E. coli. This inhibition can be relieved by adding lactose or isopropyl-β-D-thiogalactopyranoside (IPTG). lac repressor encoded by lacI
   4400..4430    -  promoter       lac promoter: promoter for the E. coli lac operon
   4445..4466    -  protein_bind   CAP binding site: CAP binding activates transcription in the presence of cAMP. E. coli catabolite activator protein
   4479..4571    -  CDS            lacI (fragment): lac repressor; lacI; The lac repressor binds to the lac operator to inhibit transcription in E. coli. This inhibition can be relieved by adding lactose or isopropyl-β-D-thiogalactopyranoside (IPTG).
   4754..5342    -  rep_origin     ori: high-copy-number ColE1/pMB1/pBR322/pUC origin of replication
   5513..6373    -  CDS            AmpR: β-lactamase; bla; confers resistance to ampicillin, carbenicillin, and related antibiotics
   6374..6478    -  promoter       AmpR promoter: bla
>Addgene plasmid #140307 | pDEST40-2XHA-Src-S4-UD-mCherr | addgene full sequence | sequence record 291882 | Addgene NGS Result
GACGGATCGGGAGATCTCCCGATCCCCTATGGTGCACTCTCAGTACAATCTGCTCTGATGCCGCATAGTT
AAGCCAGTATCTGCTCCCTGCTTGTGTGTTGGAGGTCGCTGAGTAGTGCGCGAGCAAAATTTAAGCTACA
ACAAGGCAAGGCTTGACCGACAATTGCATGAAGAATCTGCTTAGGGTTAGGCGTTTTGCGCTGCTTCGCG
ATGTACGGGCCAGATATACGCGTTGACATTGATTATTGACTAGTTATTAATAGTAATCAATTACGGGGTC
ATTAGTTCATAGCCCATATATGGAGTTCCGCGTTACATAACTTACGGTAAATGGCCCGCCTGGCTGACCG
CCCAACGACCCCCGCCCATTGACGTCAATAATGACGTATGTTCCCATAGTAACGCCAATAGGGACTTTCC
ATTGACGTCAATGGGTGGAGTATTTACGGTAAACTGCCCACTTGGCAGTACATCAAGTGTATCATATGCC
AAGTACGCCCCCTATTGACGTCAATGACGGTAAATGGCCCGCCTGGCATTATGCCCAGTACATGACCTTA
TGGGACTTTCCTACTTGGCAGTACATCTACGTATTAGTCATCGCTATTACCATGGTGATGCGGTTTTGGC
AGTACATCAATGGGCGTGGATAGCGGTTTGACTCACGGGGATTTCCAAGTCTCCACCCCATTGACGTCAA
TGGGAGTTTGTTTTGGCACCAAAATCAACGGGACTTTCCAAAATGTCGTAACAACTCCGCCCCATTGACG
CAAATGGGCGGTAGGCGTGTACGGTGGGAGGTCTATATAAGCAGAGCTCTCTGGCTAACTAGAGAACCCA
CTGCTTACTGGCTTATCGAAATTAATACGACTCACTATAGGGAGACCCAAGCTGGCTAGTTAAGCTATCA
ACAAGTTTGTACAAAAAAGCAGGCTTCGAAGGAGATAGAACCATGGGTAGCAACAAGAGCAAGCCCAAGG
ATGCCAGCCAGCGGCGCCGCAGCCTGGAGCCCGCCGAGAACGTGCACGGCGCTGGCGGGGGCGCTTTCCC
CGCCTCGCAGACCCCCAGCAAGCCAGCCTCGGCCGACGGCCACCGCGGCCCCAGCGCGGCCTTCGCCCCC
GCGGCCGCCGAGCCCAAGCTGTTCGGAGGCTTCAACTCCTCGGACACCGTCGACCCAGCTTTCTTGTACA
AAGTGGTTGATGTCGCCACCATGGTGAGCAAGGGCGAGGAGGATAACATGGCCATCATCAAGGAGTTCAT
GCGCTTCAAGGTGCACATGGAGGGCTCCGTGAACGGCCACGAGTTCGAGATCGAGGGCGAGGGCGAGGGC
CGCCCCTACGAGGGCACCCAGACCGCCAAGCTGAAGGTGACCAAGGGTGGCCCCCTGCCCTTCGCCTGGG
ACATCCTGTCCCCTCAGTTCATGTACGGCTCCAAGGCCTACGTGAAGCACCCCGCCGACATCCCCGACTA
CTTGAAGCTGTCCTTCCCCGAGGGCTTCAAGTGGGAGCGCGTGATGAACTTCGAGGACGGCGGCGTGGTG
ACCGTGACCCAGGACTCCTCCCTGCAGGACGGCGAGTTCATCTACAAGGTGAAGCTGCGCGGCACCAACT
TCCCCTCCGACGGCCCCGTAATGCAGAAGAAGACCATGGGCTGGGAGGCCTCCTCCGAGCGGATGTACCC
CGAGGACGGCGCCCTGAAGGGCGAGATCAAGCAGAGGCTGAAGCTGAAGGACGGCGGCCACTACGACGCT
GAGGTCAAGACCACCTACAAGGCCAAGAAGCCCGTGCAGCTGCCCGGCGCCTACAACGTCAACATCAAGT
TGGACATCACCTCCCACAACGAGGACTACACCATCGTGGAACAGTACGAACGCGCCGAGGGCCGCCACTC
CACCGGCGGCATGGACGAGCTGTACAAGCTAGAGTACCCATACGATGTTCCAGATTACGCTGGATACCCA
TACGATGTTCCAGATTACGCTTGATCTAGAGGGCCCGCGGTTCGAAGGTAAGCCTATCCCTAACCCTCTC
CTCGGTCTCGATTCTACGCGTACCGGTCATCATCACCATCACCATTGAGTTTAAACCCGCTGATCAGCCT
CGACTGTGCCTTCTAGTTGCCAGCCATCTGTTGTTTGCCCCTCCCCCGTGCCTTCCTTGACCCTGGAAGG
TGCCACTCCCACTGTCCTTTCCTAATAAAATGAGGAAATTGCATCGCATTGTCTGAGTAGGTGTCATTCT
ATTCTGGGGGGTGGGGTGGGGCAGGACAGCAAGGGGGAGGATTGGGAAGACAATAGCAGGCATGCTGGGG
ATGCGGTGGGCTCTATGGCTTCTGAGGCGGAAAGAACCAGCTGGGGCTCTAGGGGGTATCCCC
[124 nt withheld, positions 2374-2497]
C
[91 nt withheld, positions 2499-2589]
A
[49 nt withheld, positions 2591-2639]
CCTTTGACGTTGGAGTCCACGTTCTTT
[37 nt withheld, positions 2667-2703]
ACCCTATCTCGGTCTATTCTTTTGATTTATAAGGGATTTTGCCGATTTCGGCCTATTGGTTAAAAAATGA
GCTGATTTAACAAAAATTTAACGCGAATTAATTCTGTGGAATGTGTGTCAGTTAGGGTGTGGAAAGTCCC
CAGGCTCCCCAGCAGGCAGAAGTATGCAAAGCATGCATCTCAATTAGTCAGCAACCAGGTGTGGAAAGTC
CCCAGGCTCCCCAGCAGGCAGAAGTATGCAAAGCATGCATCTCAATTAGTCAGCAACCATAGTCCCGCCC
CTAACTCCGCCCATCCCGCCCCTAACTCCGCCCAGTTCCGCCCATTCTCCGCCCCATGGCTGACTAATTT
TTTTTATTTATGCAGAGGCCGAGGCCGCCTCTGCCTCTGAGCTATTCCAGAAGTAGTGAGGAGGCTTTTT
TGGAGGCCTAGGCTTTTGCAAAAAGCTCCCGGGAGCTTGTATATCCATTTTCGGATCTGATCAAGAGACA
GGATGAGGATCGTTTCGCATGATTGAACAAGATGGATTGCACGCAGGTTCTCCGGCCGCTTGGGTGGAGA
GGCTATTCGGCTATGACTGGGCACAACAGACAATCGGCTGCTCTGATGCCGCCGTGTTCCGGCTGTCAGC
GCAGGGGCGCCCGGTTCTTTTTGTCAAGACCGACCTGTCCGGTGCCCTGAATGAACTGCAGGACGAGGCA
GCGCGGCTATCGTGGCTGGCCACGACGGGCGTTCCTTGCGCAGCTGTGCTCGACGTTGTCACTGAAGCGG
GAAGGGACTGGCTGCTATTGGGCGAAGTGCCGGGGCAGGATCTCCTGTCATCTCACCTTGCTCCTGCCGA
GAAAGTATCCATCATGGCTGATGCAATGCGGCGGCTGCATACGCTTGATCCGGCTACCTGCCCATTCGAC
CACCAAGCGAAACATCGCATCGAGCGAGCACGTACTCGGATGGAAGCCGGTCTTGTCGATCAGGATGATC
TGGACGAAGAGCATCAGGGGCTCGCGCCAGCCGAACTGTTCGCCAGGCTCAAGGCGCGCATGCCCGACGG
CGAGGATCTCGTCGTGACCCATGGCGATGCCTGCTTGCCGAATATCATGGTGGAAAATGGCCGCTTTTCT
GGATTCATCGACTGTGGCCGGCTGGGTGTGGCGGACCGCTATCAGGACATAGCGTTGGCTACCCGTGATA
TTGCTGAAGAGCTTGGCGGCGAATGGGCTGACCGCTTCCTCGTGCTTTACGGTATCGCCGCTCCCGATTC
GCAGCGCATCGCCTTCTATCGCCTTCTTGACGAGTTCTTCTGAGCGGGACTCTGGGGTTCGCGAAATGAC
CGACCAAGCGACGCCCAACCTGCCATCACGAGATTTCGATTCCACCGCCGCCTTCTATGAAAGGTTGGGC
TTCGGAATCGTTTTCCGGGACGCCGGCTGGATGATCCTCCAGCGCGGGGATCTCATGCTGGAGTTCTTCG
CCCACCCCAACTTGTTTATTGCAGCTTATAATGGTTACAAATAAAGCAATAGCATCACAAATTTCACAAA
TAAAGCATTTTTTTCACTGCATTCTAGTTGTGGTTTGTCCAAACTCATCAATGTATCTTATCATGTCTGT
ATACCGTCGACCTCTAGCTAGAGCTTGGCGTAATCATGGTCATAGCTGTTTCCTGTGTGAAATTGTTATC
CGCTCACAATTCCACACAACATACGAGCCGGAAGCATAAAGTGTAAAGCCTGGGGTGCCTAATGAGTGAG
CTAACTCACATTAATTGCGTTGCGCTCACTGCCCGCTTTCCAGTCGGGAAACCTGTCGTGCCAGCTGCAT
TAATGAATCGGCCAACGCGCGGGGAGAGGCGGTTTGCGTATTGGGCGCTCTTCCGCTTCCTCGCTCACTG
ACTCGCTGCGCTCGGTCGTTCGGCTGCGGCGAGCGGTATCAGCTCACTCAAAGGCGGTAATACGGTTATC
CACAGAATCAGGGGATAACGCAGGAAAGAACATGTGAGCAAAAGGCCAGCAAAAGGCCAGGAACCGTAAA
AAGGCCGCGTTGCTGGCGTTTTTCCATAGGCTCCGCCCCCCTGACGAGCATCACAAAAATCGACGCTCAA
GTCAGAGGTGGCGAAACCCGACAGGACTATAAAGATACCAGGCGTTTCCCCCTGGAAGCTCCCTCGTGCG
CTCTCCTGTTCCGACCCTGCCGCTTACCGGATACCTGTCCGCCTTTCTCCCTTCGGGAAGCGTGGCGCTT
TCTCATAGCTCACGCTGTAGGTATCTCAGTTCGGTGTAGGTCGTTCGCTCCAAGCTGGGCTGTGTGCACG
AACCCCCCGTTCAGCCCGACCGCTGCGCCTTATCCGGTAACTATCGTCTTGAGTCCAACCCGGTAAGACA
CGACTTATCGCCACTGGCAGCAGCCACTGGTAACAGGATTAGCAGAGCGAGGTATGTAGGCGGTGCTACA
GAGTTCTTGAAGTGGTGGCCTAACTACGGCTACACTAGAAGAACAGTATTTGGTATCTGCGCTCTGCTGA
AGCCAGTTACCTTCGGAAAAAGAGTTGGTAGCTCTTGATCCGGCAAACAAACCACCGCTGGTAGCGGTGG
TTTTTTTGTTTGCAAGCAGCAGATTACGCGCAGAAAAAAAGGATCTCAAGAAGATCCTTTGATCTTTTCT
ACGGGGTCTGACGCTCAGTGGAACGAAAACTCACGTTAAGGGATTTTGGTCATGAGATTATCAAAAAGGA
TCTTCACCTAGATCCTTTTAAATTAAAAATGAAGTTTTAAATCAATCTAAAGTATATATGAGTAAACTTG
GTCTGACAGTTACCAATGCTTAATCAGTGAGGCACCTATCTCAGCGATCTGTCTATTTCGTTCATCCATA
GTTGCCTGACTCCCCGTCGTGTAGATAACTACGATACGGGAGGGCTTACCATCTGGCCCCAGTGCTGCAA
TGATACCGCGAGACCCACGCTCACCGGCTCCAGATTTATCAGCAATAAACCAGCCAGCCGGAAGGGCCGA
GCGCAGAAGTGGTCCTGCAACTTTATCCGCCTCCATCCAGTCTATTAATTGTTGCCGGGAAGCTAGAGTA
AGTAGTTCGCCAGTTAATAGTTTGCGCAACGTTGTTGCCATTGCTACAGGCATCGTGGTGTCACGCTCGT
CGTTTGGTATGGCTTCATTCAGCTCCGGTTCCCAACGATCAAGGCGAGTTACATGATCCCCCATGTTGTG
CAAAAAAGCGGTTAGCTCCTTCGGTCCTCCGATCGTTGTCAGAAGTAAGTTGGCCGCAGTGTTATCACTC
ATGGTTATGGCAGCACTGCATAATTCTCTTACTGTCATGCCATCCGTAAGATGCTTTTCTGTGACTGGTG
AGTACTCAACCAAGTCATTCTGAGAATAGTGTATGCGGCGACCGAGTTGCTCTTGCCCGGCGTCAATACG
GGATAATACCGCGCCACATAGCAGAACTTTAAAAGTGCTCATCATTGGAAAACGTTCTTCGGGGCGAAAA
CTCTCAAGGATCTTACCGCTGTTGAGATCCAGTTCGATGTAACCCACTCGTGCACCCAACTGATCTTCAG
CATCTTTTACTTTCACCAGCGTTTCTGGGTGAGCAAAAACAGGAAGGCAAAATGCCGCAAAAAAGGGAAT
AAGGGCGACACGGAAATGTTGAATACTCATACTCTTCCTTTTTCAATATTATTGAAGCATTTATCAGGGT
TATTGTCTCATGAGCGGATACATATTTGAATGTATTTAGAAAAATAAACAAATAGGGGTTCCGCGCACAT
TTCCCCGAAAAGTGCCACCTGACGTC
