>Addgene plasmid #140307 | pDEST40-2XHA-Src-S4-UD-mCherr | depositor partial sequence | sequence record 272235 | insert
ATGGGTAGCAACAAGAGCAAGCCCAAGGATGCCAGCCAGCGGCGCCGCAGCCTGGAGCCCGCCGAGAACG
TGCACGGCGCTGGCGGGGGCGCTTTCCCCGCCTCGCAGACCCCCAGCAAGCCAGCCTCGGCCGACGGCCA
CCGCGGCCCCAGCGCGGCCTTCGCCCCCGCGGCCGCCGAGCCCAAGCTGTTCGGAGGCTTCAACTCCTCG
GACACCGTCATGGTGAGCAAGGGCGAGGAGGATAACATGGCCATCATCAAGGAGTTCATGCGCTTCAAGG
TGCACATGGAGGGCTCCGTGAACGGCCACGAGTTCGAGATCGAGGGCGAGGGCGAGGGCCGCCCCTACGA
GGGCACCCAGACCGCCAAGCTGAAGGTGACCAAGGGTGGCCCCCTGCCCTTCGCCTGGGACATCCTGTCC
CCTCAGTTCATGTACGGCTCCAAGGCCTACGTGAAGCACCCCGCCGACATCCCCGACTACTTGAAGCTGT
CCTTCCCCGAGGGCTTCAAGTGGGAGCGCGTGATGAACTTCGAGGACGGCGGCGTGGTGACCGTGACCCA
GGACTCCTCCCTGCAGGACGGCGAGTTCATCTACAAGGTGAAGCTGCGCGGCACCAACTTCCCCTCCGAC
GGCCCCGTAATGCAGAAGAAGACCATGGGCTGGGAGGCCTCCTCCGAGCGGATGTACCCCGAGGACGGCG
CCCTGAAGGGCGAGATCAAGCAGAGGCTGAAGCTGAAGGACGGCGGCCACTACGACGCTGAGGTCAAGAC
CACCTACAAGGCCAAGAAGCCCGTGCAGCTGCCCGGCGCCTACAACGTCAACATCAAGTTGGACATCACC
TCCCACAACGAGGACTACACCATCGTGGAACAGTACGAACGCGCCGAGGGCCGCCACTCCACCGGCGGCA
TGGACGAGCTGTACAAGTAG
